Addgene plasmid #147300: pnEA-NpH-HsNot10_25-404_Q
Purpose: Bacterial Expression of HsNot10_25-404
Depositing lab: Elisa Izaurralde. Depositing organization: Max Planck Institute for Developmental Biology.
Backbone
  Vector backbone: Unknown
  Vector type: Bacterial Expression
Growth in bacteria
  Bacterial resistance: Ampicillin, 100 μg/mL
  Growth temperature: 37°C
  Growth strain: DH5alpha
  Copy number: Low Copy
Gene/Insert
  Gene/Insert name: HsNot10_25-404
  Species: H. sapiens (human)
  Entrez Gene: CNOT10 (a.k.a. FLJ12890, FLJ13165, DKFZp434K115)
  Cloning method: Unknown
Terms and licenses: Academic/Nonprofit Terms; Industry Terms: Not Available to Industry
Depositor comments: ORF extracted from NCBI:NM_015442.1 Plasmids from this collection were made available to the research community and donated after the lab closed. Please note that the sequence provided by the depositing laboratory may be theoretical/predicted or based on Sanger sequencing results. There may be discrepancies between sequencing results obtained by Addgene and the depositor sequence. If an Addgene verified sequence is not available, please contact before placing your order to request that our lab fully sequence the plasmid.
How to cite: pnEA-NpH-HsNot10_25-404_Q was a gift from Elisa Izaurralde (Addgene plasmid # 147300 ; http://n2t.net/addgene:147300 ; RRID:Addgene_147300)
