[The description below was written by a language model from this plasmid's Addgene catalogue record and pLannotate feature annotations shown in this document.]
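Description:
pnEA-NpH-HsNot10_25-404_Q is a 6.9 kb bacterial expression plasmid for producing a fragment of human CNOT10 (residues 25–404, per the construct name) in E. coli. The catalogue lists the backbone as unknown, but the annotated features show a pET-like, pBR322-derived architecture. It carries a ColE1/pMB1-type origin together with the bom mobility region and the rop gene, which holds copy number down and agrees with the "low copy" designation in the record. Selection is by ampicillin through the bla gene and its own promoter. Several short tetracycline-resistance fragments and the tet promoter are also annotated. These appear to be non-functional remnants of the pBR322 tet gene, interrupted by the inserted expression cassette and the lacI gene.

The expression cassette consists of a T7 promoter followed by a lac operator, the phage T7 gene 10 ribosome binding site, the coding region and a T7 terminator. The plasmid also carries lacI under its native promoter, so transcription is repressed until induction with IPTG in a host that supplies T7 RNA polymerase. Upstream of the insert, a very short match to a composite His/TEV-type tag is annotated. Along with the "NpH" in the name, this suggests an N-terminal histidine tag, possibly protease-cleavable, but the record does not describe the tag explicitly. The small "SET1" hit downstream of the insert is probably residual T7 gene 10 vector sequence rather than a deliberate fusion.

CNOT10 is a component of the CCR4-NOT deadenylase complex, and the ORF was taken from a human reference mRNA. The stated purpose is simply bacterial expression of this fragment, and the depositor sequence may be theoretical rather than fully verified.
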