Features (pLannotate 1.2.2; 20 found; start..end, strand, type, name):
    104..208     +  promoter       AmpR promoter: bla
    209..1069    +  CDS            AmpR: β-lactamase; bla; confers resistance to ampicillin, carbenicillin, and related antibiotics
   1240..1828    +  rep_origin     ori: high-copy-number ColE1/pMB1/pBR322/pUC origin of replication
   2014..2156    -  misc_feature   bom: basis of mobility region from pBR322
   2258..2449    -  CDS            rop: Rop protein, which maintains plasmids at low copy number; rop
   2466..2846    +  CDS            YPB1_ECOLX: Protein predicted: Swiss-Prot protein existence level 4. From Escherichia coli.
   3088..3712    -  CDS            TcR (fragment): tetracycline efflux protein; tet; confers resistance to tetracycline
   3727..3748    -  protein_bind   CAP binding site: CAP binding activates transcription in the presence of cAMP. E. coli catabolite activator protein
   3761..4843    -  CDS            lacI: lac repressor; lacI; The lac repressor binds to the lac operator to inhibit transcription in E. coli. This inhibition can be relieved by adding lactose or isopropyl-β-D-thiogalactopyranoside (IPTG).
   4844..4921    -  promoter       lacI promoter: lacI
   4929..5208    -  CDS            TcR (fragment): tetracycline efflux protein; tet; confers resistance to tetracycline
   5230..5248    +  promoter       T7 promoter: promoter for bacteriophage T7 RNA polymerase
   5249..5273    +  protein_bind   lac operator: The lac repressor binds to the lac operator to inhibit transcription in E. coli. This inhibition can be relieved by adding lactose or isopropyl-β-D-thiogalactopyranoside (IPTG). lac repressor encoded by lacI
   5288..5310    +  RBS            RBS: efficient ribosome binding site from bacteriophage T7 gene 10 (Olins and Rangwala, 1989)
   5329..5345    +  CDS            capTEV™ (fragment): composite tag for in vivo biotinylation, TEV protease cleavage, and 6xHis tagging
   5404..6543    +  CDS            CNOT10 (fragment): CNO10_HUMAN - Experimental evidence at protein level: Swiss-Prot protein existence level 1. Component of the CCR4-NOT complex which is one of the major cellular mRNA deadenylases and is linked to various cellular processes including bulk mRNA degradation, miRNA-mediated repression, translational repression during translational initiation and general transcription regulation. Additional complex functions may be a consequence of its influence on mRNA expression. Is not required for association of CNOT7 to the CCR4-NOT complex. From Homo sapiens (Human).
   6584..6633    +  CDS            SET1 (fragment): solubility-enhancement tag derived from T7 phage gene 10B
   6641..6688    +  terminator     T7 terminator: transcription terminator for bacteriophage T7 RNA polymerase
   6711..6815    -  CDS            TcR (fragment): tetracycline efflux protein; tet; confers resistance to tetracycline
   6863..6891    -  promoter       tet promoter: E. coli promoter for tetracycline efflux protein gene
>Addgene plasmid #147300 | pnEA-NpH-HsNot10_25-404_Q | depositor full sequence | sequence record 289747 | Full Sequence
TTCTTGAAGACGAAAGGGCCTCGTGATACGCCTATTTTTATAGGTTAATGTCATGATAATAATGGTTTCT
TAGACGTCAGGTGGCACTTTTCGGGGAAATGTGCGCGGAACCCCTATTTGTTTATTTTTCTAAATACATT
CAAATATGTATCCGCTCATGAGACAATAACCCTGATAAATGCTTCAATAATATTGAAAAAGGAAGAGTAT
GAGTATTCAACATTTCCGTGTCGCCCTTATTCCCTTTTTTGCGGCATTTTGCCTTCCTGTTTTTGCTCAC
CCAGAAACGCTGGTGAAAGTAAAAGATGCTGAAGATCAGTTGGGTGCACGAGTGGGTTACATCGAACTGG
ATCTCAACAGCGGTAAGATCCTTGAGAGTTTTCGCCCCGAAGAACGTTTTCCAATGATGAGCACTTTTAA
AGTTCTGCTATGTGGCGCGGTATTATCCCGTGTTGACGCCGGGCAAGAGCAACTCGGTCGCCGCATACAC
TATTCTCAGAATGACTTGGTTGAGTACTCACCAGTCACAGAAAAGCATCTTACGGATGGCATGACAGTAA
GAGAATTATGCAGTGCTGCCATAACCATGAGTGATAACACTGCGGCCAACTTACTTCTGACAACGATCGG
AGGACCGAAGGAGCTAACCGCTTTTTTGCACAACATGGGGGATCATGTAACTCGCCTTGATCGTTGGGAA
CCGGAGCTGAATGAAGCCATACCAAACGACGAGCGTGACACCACGATGCCTGCAGCAATGGCAACAACGT
TGCGCAAACTATTAACTGGCGAACTACTTACTCTAGCTTCCCGGCAACAATTAATAGACTGGATGGAGGC
GGATAAAGTTGCAGGACCACTTCTGCGCTCGGCCCTTCCGGCTGGCTGGTTTATTGCTGATAAATCTGGA
GCCGGTGAGCGTGGGTCTCGCGGTATCATTGCAGCACTGGGGCCAGATGGTAAGCCCTCCCGTATCGTAG
TTATCTACACGACGGGGAGTCAGGCAACTATGGATGAACGAAATAGACAGATCGCTGAGATAGGTGCCTC
ACTGATTAAGCATTGGTAACTGTCAGACCAAGTTTACTCATATATACTTTAGATTGATTTAAAACTTCAT
TTTTAATTTAAAAGGATCTAGGTGAAGATCCTTTTTGATAATCTCATGACCAAAATCCCTTAACGTGAGT
TTTCGTTCCACTGAGCGTCAGACCCCGTAGAAAAGATCAAAGGATCTTCTTGAGATCCTTTTTTTCTGCG
CGTAATCTGCTGCTTGCAAACAAAAAAACCACCGCTACCAGCGGTGGTTTGTTTGCCGGATCAAGAGCTA
CCAACTCTTTTTCCGAAGGTAACTGGCTTCAGCAGAGCGCAGATACCAAATACTGTCCTTCTAGTGTAGC
CGTAGTTAGGCCACCACTTCAAGAACTCTGTAGCACCGCCTACATACCTCGCTCTGCTAATCCTGTTACC
AGTGGCTGCTGCCAGTGGCGATAAGTCGTGTCTTACCGGGTTGGACTCAAGACGATAGTTACCGGATAAG
GCGCAGCGGTCGGGCTGAACGGGGGGTTCGTGCACACAGCCCAGCTTGGAGCGAACGACCTACACCGAAC
TGAGATACCTACAGCGTGAGCTATGAGAAAGCGCCACGCTTCCCGAAGGGAGAAAGGCGGACAGGTATCC
GGTAAGCGGCAGGGTCGGAACAGGAGAGCGCACGAGGGAGCTTCCAGGGGGAAACGCCTGGTATCTTTAT
AGTCCTGTCGGGTTTCGCCACCTCTGACTTGAGCGTCGATTTTTGTGATGCTCGTCAGGGGGGCGGAGCC
TATGGAAAAACGCCAGCAACGCGGCCTTTTTACGGTTCCTGGCCTTTTGCTGGCCTTTTGCTCACATGTT
CTTTCCTGCGTTATCCCCTGATTCTGTGGATAACCGTATTACCGCCTTTGAGTGAGCTGATACCGCTCGC
CGCAGCCGAACGACCGAGCGCAGCGAGTCAGTGAGCGAGGAAGCGGAAGAGCGCCTGATGCGGTATTTTC
TCCTTACGCATCTGTGCGGTATTTCACACCGCATATATGGTGCACTCTCAGTACAATCTGCTCTGATGCC
GCATAGTTAAGCCAGTATACACTCCGCTATCGCTACGTGACTGGGTCATGGCTGCGCCCCGACACCCGCC
AACACCCGCTGACGCGCCCTGACGGGCTTGTCTGCTCCCGGCATCCGCTTACAGACAAGCTGTGACCGTC
TCCGGGAGCTGCATGTGTCAGAGGTTTTCACCGTCATCACCGAAACGCGCGAGGCAGCTGCGGTAAAGCT
CATCAGCGTGGTCGTGAAGCGATTCACAGATGTCTGCCTGTTCATCCGCGTCCAGCTCGTTGAGTTTCTC
CAGAAGCGTTAATGTCTGGCTTCTGATAAAGCGGGCCATGTTAAGGGCGGTTTTTTCCTGTTTGGTCACT
GATGCCTCCGTGTAAGGGGGATTTCTGTTCATGGGGGTAATGATACCGATGAAACGAGAGAGGATGCTCA
CGATACGGGTTACTGATGATGAACATGCCCGGTTACTGGAACGTTGTGAGGGTAAACAACTGGCGGTATG
GATGCGGCGGGACCAGAGAAAAATCACTCAGGGTCAATGCCAGCGCTTCGTTAATACAGATGTAGGTGTT
CCACAGGGTAGCCAGCAGCATCCTGCGATGCAGATCCGGAACATAATGGTGCAGGGCGCTGACTTCCGCG
TTTCCAGACTTTACGAAACACGGAAACCGAAGACCATTCATGTTGTTGCTCAGGTCGCAGACGTTTTGCA
GCAGCAGTCGCTTCACGTTCGCTCGCGTATCGGTGATTCATTCTGCTAACCAGTAAGGCAACCCCGCCAG
CCTAGCCGGGTCCTCAACGACAGGAGCACGATCATGCGCACCCGTGGCCAGGACCCAACGCTGCCCGAGA
TGCGCCGCGTGCGGCTGCTGGAGATGGCGGACGCGATGGATATGTTCTGCCAAGGGTTGGTTTGCGCATT
CACAGTTCTCCGCAAGAATTGATTGGCTCCAATTCTTGGAGTGGTGAATCCGTTAGCGAGGTGCCGCCGG
CTTCCATTCAGGTCGAGGTGGCCCGGCTCCATGCACCGCGACGCAACGCGGGGAGGCAGACAAGGTATAG
GGCGGCGCCTACAATCCATGCCAACCCGTTCCATGTGCTCGCCGAGGCGGCATAAATCGCCGTGACGATC
AGCGGTCCAGTGATCGAAGTTAGGCTGGTAAGAGCCGCGAGCGATCCTTGAAGCTGTCCCTGATGGTCGT
CATCTACCTGCCTGGACAGCATGGCCTGCAACGCGGGCATCCCGATGCCGCCGGAAGCGAGAAGAATCAT
AATGGGGAAGGCCATCCAGCCTCGCGTCGCGAACGCCAGCAAGACGTAGCCCAGCGCGTCGGCCGCCATG
CCGGCGATAATGGCCTGCTTCTCGCCGAAACGTTTGGTGGCGGGACCAGTGACGAAGGCTTGAGCGAGGG
CGTGCAAGATTCCGAATACCGCAAGCGACAGGCCGATCATCGTCGCGCTCCAGCGAAAGCGGTCCTCGCC
GAAAATGACCCAGAGCGCTGCCGGCACCTGTCCTACGAGTTGCATGATAAAGAAGACAGTCATAAGTGCG
GCGACGATAGTCATGCCCCGCGCCCACCGGAAGGAGCTGACTGGGTTGAAGGCTCTCAAGGGCATCGGTC
GAGATCCCGGTGCCTAATGAGTGAGCTAACTTACATTAATTGCGTTGCGCTCACTGCCCGCTTTCCAGTC
GGGAAACCTGTCGTGCCAGCTGCATTAATGAATCGGCCAACGCGCGGGGAGAGGCGGTTTGCGTATTGGG
CGCCAGGGTGGTTTTTCTTTTCACCAGTGAGACGGGCAACAGCTGATTGCCCTTCACCGCCTGGCCCTGA
GAGAGTTGCAGCAAGCGGTCCACGCTGGTTTGCCCCAGCAGGCGAAAATCCTGTTTGATGGTGGTTAACG
GCGGGATATAACATGAGCTGTCTTCGGTATCGTCGTATCCCACTACCGAGATATCCGCACCAACGCGCAG
CCCGGACTCGGTAATGGCGCGCATTGCGCCCAGCGCCATCTGATCGTTGGCAACCAGCATCGCAGTGGGA
ACGATGCCCTCATTCAGCATTTGCATGGTTTGTTGAAAACCGGACATGGCACTCCAGTCGCCTTCCCGTT
CCGCTATCGGCTGAATTTGATTGCGAGTGAGATATTTATGCCAGCCAGCCAGACGCAGACGCGCCGAGAC
AGAACTTAATGGGCCCGCTAACAGCGCGATTTGCTGGTGACCCAATGCGACCAGATGCTCCACGCCCAGT
CGCGTACCGTCTTCATGGGAGAAAATAATACTGTTGATGGGTGTCTGGTCAGAGACATCAAGAAATAACG
CCGGAACATTAGTGCAGGCAGCTTCCACAGCAATGGCATCCTGGTCATCCAGCGGATAGTTAATGATCAG
CCCACTGACGCGTTGCGCGAGAAGATTGTGCACCGCCGCTTTACAGGCTTCGACGCCGCTTCGTTCTACC
ATCGACACCACCACGCTGGCACCCAGTTGATCGGCGCGAGATTTAATCGCCGCGACAATTTGCGACGGCG
CGTGCAGGGCCAGACTGGAGGTGGCAACGCCAATCAGCAACGACTGTTTGCCCGCCAGTTGTTGTGCCAC
GCGGTTGGGAATGTAATTCAGCTCCGCCATCGCCGCTTCCACTTTTTCCCGCGTTTTCGCAGAAACGTGG
CTGGCCTGGTTCACCACGCGGGAAACGGTCTGATAAGAGACACCGGCATACTCTGCGACATCGTATAACG
TTACTGGTTTCACATTCACCACCCTGAATTGACTCTCTTCCGGGCGCTATCATGCCATACCGCGAAAGGT
TTTGCGCCATTCGATGGTGTCCGGGATCTCGACGCTCTCCCTTATGCGACTCCTGCATTAGGAAGCAGCC
CAGTAGTAGGTTGAGGCCGTTGAGCACCGCCGCCGCAAGGAATGGTGCATGCAAGGAGATGGCGCCCAAC
AGTCCCCCGGCCACGGGGCCTGCCACCATACCCACGCCGAAACAAGCGCTCATGAGCCCGAAGTGGCGAG
CCCGATCTTCCCCATCGGTGATGTCGGCGATATAGGCGCCAGCAACCGCACCTGTGGCGCCGGTGATGCC
GGCCACGATGCGTCCGGCGTAGAGGATCGAGATCTCGATCCCGCGAAATTAATACGACTCACTATAGGGG
AATTGTGAGCGGATAACAATTCCCCACTAGTAATAATTTTGTTTAACTTTAAGAAGGAGATATACCATGG
GCAGCAGCCATCATCATCATCATCACAGCAGCGGTACCGGCAGCGGCCTGGAAGTTCTGTTCCAGGGGCC
CCATATGCTCGAGGATCAAGAGAAGGAGTTATCCACCAATGCTTTCCAAGCTTTCACATCTGGAAATTAT
GATGCCTGTCTACAACACCTTGCCTGTCTACAAGATATAAACAAAGATGATTATAAAATAATTTTGAATA
CAGCAGTAGCTGAGTTTTTTAAAAGTAACCAAACAACAACAGATAATTTGAGACAAACACTTAACCAGCT
GAAGAATCAGGTCCACTCAGCTGTTGAAGAAATGGATGGATTAGATGATGTTGAAAACAGCATGTTGTAC
TATAATCAAGCAGTCATTCTTTATCATCTGCGGCAGTATACAGAAGCCATATCAGTTGGTGAAAAACTTT
ATCAGTTCATAGAGCCTTTTGAAGAAAAATTTGCCCAAGCAGTGTGTTTTTTGCTTGTAGACCTGTATAT
ATTAACCTACCAAGCTGAGAAAGCTTTGCATCTTCTTGCTGTCCTAGAAAAAATGATTTCACAGGGTAAC
AATAACAAAAATGGAAAGAATGAGACTGGTAATAACAACAACAAAGATGGATCTAATCATAAAGCTGAAA
GTGGAGCTCTAATAGAAGCTGCAAAATCAAAGATACATCAGTACAAAGTACGAGCTTATATCCAAATGAA
GTCTCTGAAAGCATGTAAAAGGGAAATCAAGTCAGTCATGAATACAGCTGGAAATTCCGCACCCTCTCTC
TTTCTTAAAAGCAATTTTGAGTACTTAAGAGGTAATTATCGAAAAGCCGTGAAGCTATTAAATAGTTCAA
ACATTGCTGAGCATCCAGGATTCATGAAAACAGGTGAATGCTTGAGATGCATGTTCTGGAATAACCTTGG
TTGCATCCATTTTGCCATGAGCAAGCACAATTTGGGAATATTCTACTTTAAAAAGGCTCTGCAAGAGAAT
GACAATGTCTGTGCACAGCTCAGTGCAGGTAGCACTGATCCAGGTAAAAAATTTTCAGGAAGACCCATGT
GTACGTTACTAACCAATAAGAGATATGAGTTGCTGTATAACTGTGGAATTCAGCTTCTTCACATTGGAAG
GCCTCTTGCTGCCTTCGAATGTCTGATTGAAGCTGTTCAGGTTTATCATGCAAATCCTCGCCTCTGGCTA
CGGCTGGCTGAATGCTGCATTGCTGCCAATAAGTAAGGATCCTAATAGTCTAGAGCTAGCCCTAGGAGAT
CCGGCTGCTAACAAAGCCCGAAAGGAAGCTGAGTTGGCTGCTGCCACCGCTGAGCAATAACTAGCATAAC
CCCTTGGGGCCTCTAAACGGGTCTTGAGGGGTTTTTTGCTGAAAGGAGGAACTATATCCGGATATCCCGC
AAGAGGCCCGGCAGTACCGGCATAACCAAGCCTATGCCTACAGCATCCAGGGTGACGGTGCCGAGGATGA
CGATGAGCGCATTGTTAGATTTCATACACGGTGCCTGACTGCGTTAGCAATTTAACTGTGATAAACTACC
GCATTAAAGCTTATCGATGATAAGCTGTCAAACATGAGAA
